>Addgene plasmid #67007 | pMAL-c5X-SELP0K | depositor full sequence | sequence record 115448 | Full Sequence
CCGACACCATCGAATGGTGCAAAACCTTTCGCGGTATGGCATGATAGCGCCCGGAAGAGAGTCAATTCAG
GGTGGTGAATGTGAAACCAGTAACGTTATACGATGTCGCAGAGTATGCCGGTGTCTCTTATCAGACCGTT
TCCCGCGTGGTGAACCAGGCCAGCCACGTTTCTGCGAAAACGCGGGAAAAAGTGGAAGCGGCGATGGCGG
AGCTGAATTACATTCCCAACCGCGTGGCACAACAACTGGCGGGCAAACAGTCGTTGCTGATTGGCGTTGC
CACCTCCAGTCTGGCCCTGCACGCGCCGTCGCAAATTGTCGCGGCGATTAAATCTCGCGCCGATCAACTG
GGTGCCAGCGTGGTGGTGTCGATGGTAGAACGAAGCGGCGTCGAAGCCTGTAAAGCGGCGGTGCACAATC
TTCTCGCGCAACGCGTCAGTGGGCTGATCATTAACTATCCGCTGGATGACCAGGATGCCATTGCTGTGGA
AGCTGCCTGCACTAATGTTCCGGCGTTATTTCTTGATGTCTCTGACCAGACACCCATCAACAGTATTATT
TTCTCCCATGAAGACGGTACGCGACTGGGCGTGGAGCATCTGGTCGCATTGGGTCACCAGCAAATCGCGC
TGTTAGCGGGCCCATTAAGTTCTGTCTCGGCGCGTCTGCGTCTGGCTGGCTGGCATAAATATCTCACTCG
CAATCAAATTCAGCCGATAGCGGAACGGGAAGGCGACTGGAGTGCCATGTCCGGTTTTCAACAAACCATG
CAAATGCTGAATGAGGGCATCGTTCCCACTGCGATGCTGGTTGCCAACGATCAGATGGCGCTGGGCGCAA
TGCGCGCCATTACCGAGTCCGGGCTGCGCGTTGGTGCGGATATTTCGGTAGTGGGATACGACGATACCGA
AGACAGCTCATGTTATATCCCGCCGTTAACCACCATCAAACAGGATTTTCGCCTGCTGGGGCAAACCAGC
GTGGACCGCTTGCTGCAACTCTCTCAGGGCCAGGCGGTGAAGGGCAATCAGCTGTTGCCCGTCTCACTGG
TGAAAAGAAAAACCACCCTGGCGCCCAATACGCAAACCGCCTCTCCCCGCGCGTTGGCCGATTCATTAAT
GCAGCTGGCACGACAGGTTTCCCGACTGGAAAGCGGGCAGTGAGCGCAACGCAATTAATGTAAGTTAGCT
CACTCATTAGGCACAATTCTCATGTTTGACAGCTTATCATCGACTGCACGGTGCACCAATGCTTCTGGCG
TCAGGCAGCCATCGGAAGCTGTGGTATGGCTGTGCAGGTCGTAAATCACTGCATAATTCGTGTCGCTCAA
GGCGCACTCCCGTTCTGGATAATGTTTTTTGCGCCGACATCATAACGGTTCTGGCAAATATTCTGAAATG
AGCTGTTGACAATTAATCATCGGCTCGTATAATGTGTGGAATTGTGAGCGGATAACAATTTCACACAGGA
AACAGCCAGTCCGTTTAGGTGTTTTCACGAGCAATTGACCAACAAGGACCATAGATTATGAAAATCGAAG
AAGGTAAACTGGTAATCTGGATTAACGGCGATAAAGGCTATAACGGTCTCGCTGAAGTCGGTAAGAAATT
CGAGAAAGATACCGGAATTAAAGTCACCGTTGAGCATCCGGATAAACTGGAAGAGAAATTCCCACAGGTT
GCGGCAACTGGCGATGGCCCTGACATTATCTTCTGGGCACACGACCGCTTTGGTGGCTACGCTCAATCTG
GCCTGTTGGCTGAAATCACCCCGGACAAAGCGTTCCAGGACAAGCTGTATCCGTTTACCTGGGATGCCGT
ACGTTACAACGGCAAGCTGATTGCTTACCCGATCGCTGTTGAAGCGTTATCGCTGATTTATAACAAAGAT
CTGCTGCCGAACCCGCCAAAAACCTGGGAAGAGATCCCGGCGCTGGATAAAGAACTGAAAGCGAAAGGTA
AGAGCGCGCTGATGTTCAACCTGCAAGAACCGTACTTCACCTGGCCGCTGATTGCTGCTGACGGGGGTTA
TGCGTTCAAGTATGAAAACGGCAAGTACGACATTAAAGACGTGGGCGTGGATAACGCTGGCGCGAAAGCG
GGTCTGACCTTCCTGGTTGACCTGATTAAAAACAAACACATGAATGCAGACACCGATTACTCCATCGCAG
AAGCTGCCTTTAATAAAGGCGAAACAGCGATGACCATCAACGGCCCGTGGGCATGGTCCAACATCGACAC
CAGCAAAGTGAATTATGGTGTAACGGTACTGCCGACCTTCAAGGGTCAACCATCCAAACCGTTCGTTGGC
GTGCTGAGCGCAGGTATTAACGCCGCCAGTCCGAACAAAGAGCTGGCAAAAGAGTTCCTCGAAAACTATC
TGCTGACTGATGAAGGTCTGGAAGCGGTTAATAAAGACAAACCGCTGGGTGCCGTAGCGCTGAAGTCTTA
CGAGGAAGAGTTGGTGAAAGATCCGCGTATTGCCGCCACTATGGAAAACGCCCAGAAAGGTGAAATCATG
CCGAACATCCCGCAGATGTCCGCTTTCTGGTATGCCGTGCGTACTGCGGTGATCAACGCCGCCAGCGGTC
GTCAGACTGTCGATGAAGCCCTGAAAGACGCGCAGACTAATTCGAGCTCGAACAACAACAACAATAACAA
TAACAACAACCTCGGGATCGAGGGAAGGTCTTCCGGTGGTGCTGGAGCTGGCAGCGGTGCTGGAGCAGGG
TCCGGTGTTGGTGTACCAGGAGTTGGGGTCCCTGGTGTGGGAGTTCCTGGAGTCGGAGTCCCCGGCAAAG
GCGTGCCTGGAGTTGGTGTCCCTGGAGTGGGTGTACCGGGTGTAGGAGTTCCAGGCGCCGGTGCAGGTAG
TGGAGCGGGTGCTGGCTCAGGTGTGGGTGTGCCAGGAGTGGGAGTCCCTGGGGTAGGGGTTCCCGGTGTA
GGGGTGCCAGGCAAAGGGGTACCAGGGGTCGGAGTACCTGGGGTGGGAGTGCCGGGAGTGGGCGTTCCGG
GTGCAGGCGCTGGAAGTGGTGCAGGGGCCGGTTCCGGAGTAGGTGTACCCGGAGTGGGGGTTCCTGGTGT
TGGAGTGCCTGGTGTAGGTGTGCCTGGGAAGGGAGTACCAGGCGTAGGTGTTCCGGGAGTTGGCGTACCG
GGCGTGGGTGTTCCCGGGGCGGGAGCAGGTTCAGGTGCAGGAGCAGGCAGTGGCGTCGGAGTTCCCGGAG
TTGGAGTTCCGGGGGTAGGTGTCCCAGGGGTAGGCGTCCCTGGCAAGGGTGTCCCCGGAGTCGGTGTTCC
AGGGGTTGGAGTCCCGGGTGTTGGCGTTCCAGGTGCTGGTGCTGGGTCTGGTGCCGGAGCTGGTAGCGGG
GTAGGAGTCCCAGGTGTAGGCGTACCTGGCGTAGGAGTGCCAGGTGTTGGGGTACCGGGGAAGGGGGTAC
CTGGTGTCGGTGTACCTGGAGTAGGGGTCCCAGGAGTAGGCGTTCCTGGCGCGGGCGCAGGAAGCGGAGC
AGGAGCCGGATCGGGAGTAGGAGTACCCGGCGTTGGAGTACCGGGAGTCGGCGTACCAGGTGTCGGAGTG
CCCGGAAAGGGCGTACCCGGGGTTGGTGTTCCTGGGGTTGGGGTTCCAGGAGTCGGGGTACCCGGTGCGG
GGGCAGGATCAGGAGCTGGGGCAGGTTCTGGCTCGGGACATCATCACCACCATCATTAATAATGAAAGCT
TCAAATAAAACGAAAGGCTCAGTCGAAAGACTGGGCCTTTCGTTTTATCTGTTGTTTGTCGGTGAACGCT
CTCCTGAGTAGGACAAATCCGCCGGGAGCGGATTTGAACGTTGCGAAGCAACGGCCCGGAGGGTGGCGGG
CAGGACGCCCGCCATAAACTGCCAGGCATCAAATTAAGCAGAAGGCCATCCTGACGGATGGCCTTTTTGC
GTTTCTACAAACTCTTTCGGTCCGTTGTTTATTTTTCTAAATACATTCAAATATGTATCCGCTCATGAGA
CAATAACCCTGATAAATGCTTCAATAATATTGAAAAAGGAAGAGTATGAGTATTCAACATTTCCGTGTCG
CCCTTATTCCCTTTTTTGCGGCATTTTGCCTTCCTGTTTTTGCTCACCCAGAAACGCTGGTGAAAGTAAA
AGATGCTGAAGATCAGTTGGGTGCACGAGTGGGTTACATCGAACTGGATCTCAACAGCGGTAAGATCCTT
GAGAGTTTTCGCCCCGAAGAACGTTTCCCAATGATGAGCACTTTTAAAGTTCTGCTATGTGGCGCGGTAT
TATCCCGTGTTGACGCCGGGCAAGAGCAACTCGGTCGCCGCATACACTATTCTCAGAATGACTTGGTTGA
GTACTCACCAGTCACAGAAAAGCATCTTACGGATGGCATGACAGTAAGAGAATTATGCAGTGCTGCCATA
ACCATGAGTGATAACACTGCGGCCAACTTACTTCTGACAACGATCGGAGGACCGAAGGAGCTAACCGCTT
TTTTGCACAACATGGGGGATCATGTAACTCGCCTTGATCGTTGGGAACCGGAGCTGAATGAAGCCATACC
AAACGACGAGCGTGACACCACGATGCCTGTAGCAATGGCAACAACGTTGCGCAAACTATTAACTGGCGAA
CTACTTACTCTAGCTTCCCGGCAACAATTAATAGACTGGATGGAGGCGGATAAAGTTGCAGGACCACTTC
TGCGCTCGGCCCTTCCGGCTGGCTGGTTTATTGCTGATAAATCTGGAGCCGGTGAGCGTGGGTCTCGCGG
TATCATTGCAGCACTGGGGCCAGATGGTAAGCCCTCCCGTATCGTAGTTATCTACACGACGGGGAGTCAG
GCAACTATGGATGAACGAAATAGACAGATCGCTGAGATAGGTGCCTCACTGATTAAGCATTGGTAACTGT
CAGACCAAGTTTACTCATATATACTTTAGATTGATTTCCTTAGGACTGAGCGTCAACCCCGTAGAAAAGA
TCAAAGGATCTTCTTGAGATCCTTTTTTTCTGCGCGTAATCTGCTGCTTGCAAACAAAAAAACCACCGCT
ACCAGCGGTGGTTTGTTTGCCGGATCAAGAGCTACCAACTCTTTTTCCGAAGGTAACTGGCTTCAGCAGA
GCGCAGATACCAAATACTGTCCTTCTAGTGTAGCCGTAGTTAGGCCACCACTTCAAGAACTCTGTAGCAC
CGCCTACATACCTCGCTCTGCTAATCCTGTTACCAGTGGCTGCTGCCAGTGGCGATAAGTCGTGTCTTAC
CGGGTTGGACTCAAGACGATAGTTACCGGATAAGGCGCAGCGGTCGGGCTGAACGGGGGGTTCGTGCACA
CAGCCCAGCTTGGAGCGAACGACCTACACCGAACTGAGATACCTACAGCGTGAGCTATGAGAAAGCGCCA
CGCTTCCCGAAGGGAGAAAGGCGGACAGGTATCCGGTAAGCGGCAGGGTCGGAACAGGAGAGCGCACGAG
GGAGCTTCCAGGGGGAAACGCCTGGTATCTTTATAGTCCTGTCGGGTTTCGCCACCTCTGACTTGAGCGT
CGATTTTTGTGATGCTCGTCAGGGGGGCGGAGCCTATGGAAAAACGCCAGCAACGCGGCCTTTTTACGGT
TCCTGGCCTTTTGCTGGCCTTTTGCTCACATGTTCTTTCCTGCGTTATCCCCTGATTCTGTGGATAACCG
TATTACCGCCTTTGAGTGAGCTGATACCGCTCGCCGCAGCCGAACGACCGAGCGCAGCGAGTCAGTGAGC
GAGGAAGCGGAAGAGCGCCTGATGCGGTATTTTCTCCTTACGCATCTGTGCGGTATTTCACACCGCATAT
AAGGTGCACTGTGACTGGGTCATGGCTGCGCCCCGACACCCGCCAACACCCGCTGACGCGCCCTGACGGG
CTTGTCTGCTCCCGGCATCCGCTTACAGACAAGCTGTGACCGTCTCCGGGAGCTGCATGTGTCAGAGGTT
TTCACCGTCATCACCGAAACGCGCGAGGCAGCTGCGGTAAAGCTCATCAGCGTGGTCGTGCAGCGATTCA
CAGATGTCTGCCTGTTCATCCGCGTCCAGCTCGTTGAGTTTCTCCAGAAGCGTTAATGTCTGGCTTCTGA
TAAAGCGGGCCATGTTAAGGGCGGTTTTTTCCTGTTTGGTCACTGATGCCTCCGTGTAAGGGGGATTTCT
GTTCATGGGGGTAATGATACCGATGAAACGAGAGAGGATGCTCACGATACGGGTTACTGATGATGAACAT
GCCCGGTTACTGGAACGTTGTGAGGGTAAACAACTGGCGGTATGGATGCGGCGGGACCAGAGAAAAATCA
CTCAGGGTCAATGCCAGCGCTTCGTTAATACAGATGTAGGTGTTCCACAGGGTAGCCAGCAGCATCCTGC
GATGCAGATCCGGAACATAATGGTGCAGGGCGCTGACTTCCGCGTTTCCAGACTTTACGAAACACGGAAA
CCGAAGACCATTCATGTTGTTGCTCAGGTCGCAGACGTTTTGCAGCAGCAGTCGCTTCACGTTCGCTCGC
GTATCGGTGATTCATTCTGCTAACCAGTAAGGCAACCCCGCCAGCCTAGCCGGGTCCTCAACGACAGGAG
CACGATCATGCGCACCCGTGGCCAGGACCCAACGCTGCCCGAAATT
Features (pLannotate 1.2.2; 16 found; start..end, strand, type, name):
      3..80      +  promoter       lacIq promoter: lacI (mutant); In the lacIq allele, a single base change in the promoter boosts expression of the lacI gene about 10-fold.
     81..1163    +  CDS            lacI: lac repressor; lacI; The lac repressor binds to the lac operator to inhibit transcription in E. coli. This inhibition can be relieved by adding lactose or isopropyl-β-D-thiogalactopyranoside (IPTG).
   1176..1197    +  protein_bind   CAP binding site: CAP binding activates transcription in the presence of cAMP. E. coli catabolite activator protein
   1216..1233    +  promoter       tet promoter (fragment): E. coli promoter for tetracycline efflux protein gene
   1406..1434    +  promoter       tac promoter: strong E. coli promoter; hybrid between the trp and lac UV5 promoters
   1442..1458    +  protein_bind   lac operator: The lac repressor binds to the lac operator to inhibit transcription in E. coli. This inhibition can be relieved by adding lactose or isopropyl-β-D-thiogalactopyranoside (IPTG). lac repressor encoded by lacI
   1528..2628    +  CDS            MBP: maltose binding protein from E. coli; malE (mutated); This version of the gene does not encode a signal sequence, so MBP will remain in the cytosol.
   3712..3798    +  terminator     rrnB T1 terminator: Escherichia coli rrnB; transcription terminator T1 from the E. coli rrnB gene
   3890..3917    +  terminator     rrnB T2 terminator: transcription terminator T2 from the E. coli rrnB gene
   3964..4035    +  promoter       AmpR promoter: bla
   4036..4896    +  CDS            AmpR: β-lactamase; bla; confers resistance to ampicillin, carbenicillin, and related antibiotics
   4984..5572    +  rep_origin     ori: high-copy-number ColE1/pMB1/pBR322/pUC origin of replication
   5758..5810    -  misc_feature   bom (fragment): basis of mobility region from pBR322
   5821..5840    -  misc_feature   bom (fragment): basis of mobility region from pBR322
   5942..6133    -  CDS            rop: Rop protein, which maintains plasmids at low copy number; rop
   6150..6530    +  CDS            YPB1_ECOLX: Protein predicted: Swiss-Prot protein existence level 4. From Escherichia coli.
