[The description below was written by a language model from this plasmid's Addgene catalogue record and pLannotate feature annotations shown in this document.]
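Description:
pMAL-c5X-SELP0K is a bacterial expression plasmid built on the pMAL-c5X backbone and designed to produce a maltose-binding protein fusion of a synthetic polypeptide, SELP0K, in E. coli. The depositor's full sequence is 6,626 nt. It replicates from a ColE1/pMB1-type origin accompanied by the rop gene and remnants of the pBR322 bom region. The presence of rop agrees with the catalogue's low-copy designation, even though the automated annotation labels the origin generically as high-copy. Selection is through the β-lactamase gene (AmpR), which confers ampicillin resistance.

Expression is driven by the tac promoter, a strong trp/lac hybrid, followed by a lac operator. The plasmid also carries lacI under the lacIq promoter, so abundant repressor keeps the fusion gene off until an inducer such as IPTG is added. The annotated MBP coding sequence is the malE variant lacking a signal sequence, so the fusion remains in the cytosol. According to the catalogue, MBP is followed by a Factor Xa cleavage site that allows the carrier to be removed, and the construct ends in a C-terminal His6 tag. The SELP0K insert, introduced by Gibson cloning, is not itself annotated, but it presumably lies in the roughly 1 kb unannotated stretch between the end of MBP and the rrnB T1 and T2 terminators. The record does not describe the composition of SELP0K beyond calling it synthetic. The associated publication concerns codon scrambling as a route to synthesizing and amplifying genes for highly repetitive proteins, so this plasmid most likely serves to express and affinity-purify one such repetitive polypeptide.
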