Addgene plasmid #67007: pMAL-c5X-SELP0K
Purpose: Expresses malE-SELP0K in E. coli
Depositing lab: Ashutosh Chilkoti. Depositing organization: Duke University. Publication: Combinatorial codon scrambling enables scalable gene synthesis and amplification of repetitive proteins. Tang NC, Chilkoti A. Nat Mater. 2016 Jan 4. doi: 10.1038/nmat4521. PubMed 26726995.
Backbone
  Vector backbone: pMAL-c5X
  Backbone manufacturer: New England Biolabs
  Backbone size w/o insert (bp): 5677
  Vector type: Bacterial Expression
Growth in bacteria
  Bacterial resistance: Ampicillin, 100 μg/mL
  Growth temperature: 30°C
  Growth strain: DH5alpha
  Copy number: Low Copy
Gene/Insert
  Gene/Insert name: malE-SELP0K
  Species: Synthetic
  Promoter: tac
  Tag / fusion protein: malE-Factor Xa (N terminal on backbone); His6 (C terminal on backbone)
  Cloning method: Gibson Cloning
  Sequencing primers: 5′ GGTCGTCAGACTGTCGATGAAGCC; 3′ TGTCCTACTCAGGAGAGCGTTCAC
Terms and licenses: Academic/Nonprofit Terms; Industry Terms: Not Available to Industry
How to cite: pMAL-c5X-SELP0K was a gift from Ashutosh Chilkoti (Addgene plasmid # 67007 ; http://n2t.net/addgene:67007 ; RRID:Addgene_67007)
