>Addgene plasmid #67007 | pMAL-c5X-SELP0K | addgene partial sequence | sequence record 118512 | MBP-F 5'-GATGAAGCCCTGAAAGACGCGCAG-3'
TGCTGGAGCAGGGTCCGGTGTTGGTGTACCAGGAGTTGGGGTCCCTGGTGTGGGAGTTCCTGGAGTCGGA
GTCCCCGGCAAAGGCGTGCCTGGAGTTGGTGTCCCTGGAGTGGGTGTACCGGGTGTAGGAGTTCCAGGCG
CCGGTGCAGGTAGTGGAGCGGGTGCTGGCTCAGGTGTGGGTGTGCCAGGAGTGGGAGTCCCTGGGGTAGG
GGTTCCCGGTGTAGGGGTGCCAGGCAAAGGGGTACCAGGGGTCGGAGTACCTGGGGTGGGAGTGCCGGGA
GTGGGCGTTCCGGGTGCAGGCGCTGGAAGTGGTGCAGGGGCCGGTTCCGGAGTAGGTGTACCCGGAGTGG
GGGTTCCTGGTGTTGGAGTGCCTGGTGTAGGTGTGCCTGGGAAGGGAGTACCAGGCGTAGGTGTTCCGGG
AGTTGGCGTACCGGGCGTGGGTGTTCCCGGGGCGGGAGCAGGTTCAGGTGCAGGAGCAGGCAGTGGCGTC
GGAGTTCCCGGAGTTGGAGTTCCGGGGGTAGGTGTCCCAGGGGTAGGCGTCCCTGGCAAGGGTGTCCCCG
GAGTCGGTGTTCCAGGGGTTGGAGTCCCGGGTGTTGGCGTTCCAGGTGCTGGTGCTGGGTCTGGTGCC
