>Addgene plasmid #67007 | pMAL-c5X-SELP0K | addgene partial sequence | sequence record 118513 | Amp-R 5'-ATAATACCGCGCCACATAGC-3'
AAACTCTCAAGGATCTTACCGCTGTTGAGATCCAGTTCGATGTAACCCACTCGTGCACCCAACTGATCTT
CAGCATCTTTTACTTTCACCAGCGTTTCTGGGTGAGCAAAAACAGGAAGGCAAAATGCCGCAAAAAAGGG
AATAAGGGCGACACGGAAATGTTGAATACTCATACTCTTCCTTTTTCAATATTATTGAAGCATTTATCAG
GGTTATTGTCTCATGAGCGGATACATATTTGAATGTATTTAGAAAAATAAACAACGGACCGAAAGAGTTT
GTAGAAACGCAAAAAGGCCATCCGTCAGGATGGCCTTCTGCTTAATTTGATGCCTGGCAGTTTATGGCGG
GCGTCCTGCCCGCCACCCTCCGGGCCGTTGCTTCGCAACGTTCAAATCCGCTCCCGGCGGATTTGTCCTA
CTCAGGAGAGCGTTCACCGACAAACAACAGATAAAACGAAAGGCCCAGTCTTTCGACTGAGCCTTTCGTT
TTATTTGAAGCTTTCATTATTAATGATGGTGGTGATGATGTCCCGAGCCAGAACCTGCCCCA
